>Addgene plasmid #87541 | pTALE-STAR-KRAB-G | depositor full sequence | sequence record 170750 | Full Sequence
GACATTGATTATTGACTAGTTATTAATAGTAATCAATTACGGGGTCATTAGTTCATAGCCCATATATGGA
GTTCCGCGTTACATAACTTACGGTAAATGGCCCGCCTGGCTGACCGCCCAACGACCCCCGCCCATTGACG
TCAATAATGACGTATGTTCCCATAGTAACGCCAATAGGGACTTTCCATTGACGTCAATGGGTGGACTATT
TACGGTAAACTGCCCACTTGGCAGTACATCAAGTGTATCATATGCCAAGTACGCCCCCTATTGACGTCAA
TGACGGTAAATGGCCCGCCTGGCATTATGCCCAGTACATGACCTTATGGGACTTTCCTACTTGGCAGTAC
ATCTACGTATTAGTCATCGCTATTACCATGGGTCGAGGTGAGCCCCACGTTCTGCTTCACTCTCCCCATC
TCCCCCCCCTCCCCACCCCCAATTTTGTATTTATTTATTTTTTAATTATTTTGTGCAGCGATGGGGGCGG
GGGGGGGGGGGGCGCGCGCCAGGCGGGGCGGGGCGGGGCGAGGGGCGGGGCGGGGCGAGGCGGAGAGGTG
CGGCGGCAGCCAATCAGAGCGGCGCGCTCCGAAAGTTTCCTTTTATGGCGAGGCGGCGGCGGCGGCGGCC
CTATAAAAAGCGAAGCGCGCGGCGGGCGGGAGTCGCTGCGTTGCCTTCGCCCCGTGCCCCGCTCCGCGCC
GCCTCGCGCCGCCCGCCCCGGCTCTGACTGACCGCGTTACTCCCACAGGTGAGCGGGCGGGACGGCCCTT
CTCCTCCGGGCTGTAATTAGCGCTTGGTTTAATGACGGCTCGTTTCTTTTCTGTGGCTGCGTGAAAGCCT
TAAAGGGCTCCGGGAGGGCCCTTTGTGCGGGGGGGAGCGGCTCGGGGGGTGCGTGCGTGTGTGTGTGCGT
GGGGAGCGCCGCGTGCGGCCCGCGCTGCCCGGCGGCTGTGAGCGCTGCGGGCGCGGCGCGGGGCTTTGTG
CGCTCCGCGTGTGCGCGAGGGGAGCGCGGCCGGGGGCGGTGCCCCGCGGTGCGGGGGGGCTGCGAGGGGA
ACAAAGGCTGCGTGCGGGGTGTGTGCGTGGGGGGGTGAGCAGGGGGTGTGGGCGCGGCGGTCGGGCTGTA
ACCCCCCCCTGCACCCCCCTCCCCGAGTTGCTGAGCACGGCCCGGCTTCGGGTGCGGGGCTCCGTGCGGG
GCGTGGCGCGGGGCTCGCCGTGCCGGGCGGGGGGTGGCGGCAGGTGGGGGTGCCGGGCGGGGCGGGGCCG
CCTCGGGCCGGGGAGGGCTCGGGGGAGGGGCGCGGCGGCCCCGGAGCGCCGGCGGCTGTCGAGGCGCGGC
GAGCCGCAGCCATTGCCTTTTATGGTAATCGTGCGAGAGGGCGCAGGGACTTCCTTTGTCCCAAATCTGG
CGGAGCCGAAATCTGGGAGGCGCCGCCGCACCCCCTCTAGCGGGCGCGGGCGAAGCGGTGCGGCGCCGGC
AGGAAGGAAATGGGCGGGGAGGGCCTTCGTGCGTCGCCGCGCCGCCGTCCCCTTCTCCATCTCCAGCCTC
GGGGCTGCCGCAGGGGGACGGCTGCCTTCGGGGGGGACGGGGCAGGGCGGGGTTCGGCTTCTGGCGTGTG
ACCGGCGGCTCTAGAGCCTCTGCTAACCATGTTCATGCCTTCTTCTTTTTCCTACAGCTCCTGGGCAACG
TGCTGGTTGTTGTGCTGTCTCATCATTTTGGCAAAGAATTCCTCGAGGCCGCCACCATGGACTACAAAGA
CCATGACGGTGATTATAAAGATCATGACATCGATTACAAGGATGACGATGACAAGATGGCCCCCAAGAAG
AAGAGGAAGGTGGGCATTCACCGCGGGGTACCTATGGTGGACTTGAGGACACTCGGTTATTCGCAACAGC
AACAGGAGAAAATCAAGCCTAAGGTCAGGAGCACCGTCGCGCAACACCACGAGGCGCTTGTGGGGCATGG
CTTCACTCATGCGCATATTGTCGCGCTTTCACAGCACCCTGCGGCGCTTGGGACGGTGGCTGTCAAATAC
CAAGATATGATTGCGGCCCTGCCCGAAGCCACGCACGAGGCAATTGTAGGGGTCGGTAAACAGTGGTCGG
GAGCGCGAGCACTTGAGGCGCTGCTGACTGTGGCGGGTGAGCTTAGGGGGCCTCCGCTCCAGCTCGACAC
CGGGCAGCTGCTGAAGATCGCGAAGAGAGGGGGAGTAACAGCGGTAGAGGCAGTGCACGCCTGGCGCAAT
GCGCTCACCGGGGCCCCCTTGAACCTGCAGGATACGTTTATCAGTGATAAAGTGTCAAGCATGACAAAGT
TGCAGCCGAATACAGTGGTATCCTGCAGGTGCTCTGTCAGGACCACGGGCTTACGCCACAACAGGTGGTG
GCGATTGCATCTAATCACGGCGGACGCCCTGCCTTGGTGTCCATCGTAGCCCAATTGTCCAGGCCCGATC
CCGCGTTGGCTGCGTTAACGAATGACCATCTGGTGGCGTTGGCATGTCTTGGTGGACGACCCGCGCTCGA
TGCAGTCAAAAAGGGTCTGCCTCATGCTCCCGCATTGATCAAAAGAACCAACCGGCGGATTCCCGAGAGA
ACTTCCCATCGAGTCGCGGCTAGCCCCAAGAAGAAGAGAAAGGTGGAGGCCAGCGGTTCCGGACAGTGGA
TGGACGCGAAATCACTTACGGCATGGTCGAGAACACTGGTTACGTTCAAGGACGTGTTTGTGGACTTTAC
ACGTGAGGAGTGGAAATTGCTGGATACTGCGCAACAAATTGTGTATCGAAATGTCATGCTTGAGAATTAC
AAGAACCTCGTCAGTCTCGGATACCAGTTGACGAAACCGGATGTGATCCTTAGGCTCGAAAAGGGGGAAG
AACCTTGGCTGGTATAAAGCTGAGCTCGCTGATCAGCCTCGACTGTGCCTTCTAGTTGCCAGCCATCTGT
TGTTTGCCCCTCCCCCGTGCCTTCCTTGACCCTGGAAGGTGCCACTCCCACTGTCCTTTCCTAATAAAAT
GAGGAAATTGCATCGCATTGTCTGAGTAGGTGTCATTCTATTCTGGGGGGTGGGGTGGGGCAGGACAGCA
AGGGGGAGGATTGGGAAGACAATAGCAGGCATGCTGGGGATGCGGTGGGCTCTATGGCTTCTGAGGCGGA
AAGAACCTGCAGCCCAAGCTTGGCGTAATCATGGTCATAGCTGTTTCCTGTGTGAAATTGTTATCCGCTC
ACAATTCCACACAACATACGAGCCGGAAGCATAAAGTGTAAAGCCTGGGGTGCCTAATGAGTGAGCTAAC
TCACATTAATTGCGTTGCGCTCACTGCCCGCTTTCCAGTCGGGAAACCTGTCGTGCCAGCGGATCCGCAT
CTCAATTAGTCAGCAACCATAGTCCCGCCCCTAACTCCGCCCATCCCGCCCCTAACTCCGCCCAGTTCCG
CCCATTCTCCGCCCCATGGCTGACTAATTTTTTTTATTTATGCAGAGGCCGAGGCCGCCTCGGCCTCTGA
GCTATTCCAGAAGTAGTGAGGAGGCTTTTTTGGAGGCCTAGGCTTTTGCAAAAAGCTAACTTGTTTATTG
CAGCTTATAATGGTTACAAATAAAGCAATAGCATCACAAATTTCACAAATAAAGCATTTTTTTCACTGCA
TTCTAGTTGTGGTTTGTCCAAACTCATCAATGTATCTTATCATGTCTGGATCCGCTGCATTAATGAATCG
GCCAACGCGCGGGGAGAGGCGGTTTGCGTATTGGGCGCTCTTCCGCTTCCTCGCTCACTGACTCGCTGCG
CTCGGTCGTTCGGCTGCGGCGAGCGGTATCAGCTCACTCAAAGGCGGTAATACGGTTATCCACAGAATCA
GGGGATAACGCAGGAAAGAACATGTGAGCAAAAGGCCAGCAAAAGGCCAGGAACCGTAAAAAGGCCGCGT
TGCTGGCGTTTTTCCATAGGCTCCGCCCCCCTGACGAGCATCACAAAAATCGACGCTCAAGTCAGAGGTG
GCGAAACCCGACAGGACTATAAAGATACCAGGCGTTTCCCCCTGGAAGCTCCCTCGTGCGCTCTCCTGTT
CCGACCCTGCCGCTTACCGCATACCTGTCCGCCTTTCTCCCTTCGGGAAGCGTGGCGCTTTCTCAATGCT
CACGCTGTAGGTATCTCAGTTCGGTGTAGGTCGTTCGCTCCAAGCTGGGCTGTGTGCACGAACCCCCCGT
TCAGCCCGACCGCTGCGCCTTATCCGGTAACTATCGTCTTGAGTCCAACCCGGTAAGACACGACTTATCG
CCACTGGCAGCAGCCACTGGTAACAGGATTAGCAGAGCGAGGTATGTAGGCGGTGCTACAGAGTTCTTGA
AGTGGTGGCCTAACTACGGCTACACTAGAAGGACAGTATTTGGTATCTGCGCTCTGCTGAAGCCAGTTAC
CTTCGGAAAAAGAGTTGGTAGCTCTTGATCCGGCAAACAAACCACCGCTGGTAGCGGTGGTTTTTTTGTT
TGCAAGCAGCAGATTACGCGCAGAAAAAAAGGATCTCAAGAAGATCCTTTGATCTTTTCTACGGGGTCTG
ACGCTCAGTGGAACGAAAACTCACGTTAAGGGATTTTGGTCATGAGATTATCAAAAAGGATCTTCACCTA
GATCCTTTTAAATTAAAAATGAAGTTTTAAATCAATCTAAAGTATATATGAGTAAACTTGGTCTGACAGT
TACCAATGCTTAATCAGTGAGGCACCTATCTCAGCGATCTGTCTATTTCGTTCATCCATAGTTGCCTGAC
TCCCCGTCGTGTAGATAACTACGATACGGGAGGGCTTACCATCTGGCCCCAGTGCTGCAATGATACCGCG
AGACCCACGCTCACCGGCTCCAGATTTATCAGCAATAAACCAGCCAGCCGGAAGGGCCGAGCGCAGAAGT
GGTCCTGCAACTTTATCCGCCTCCATCCAGTCTATTAATTGTTGCCGGGAAGCTAGAGTAAGTAGTTCGC
CAGTTAATAGTTTGCGCAACGTTGTTGCCATTGCTACAGGCATCGTGGTGTCACGCTCGTCGTTTGGTAT
GGCTTCATTCAGCTCCGGTTCCCAACGATCAAGGCGAGTTACATGATCCCCCATGTTGTGCAAAAAAGCG
GTTAGCTCCTTCGGTCCTCCGATCGTTGTCAGAAGTAAGTTGGCCGCAGTGTTATCACTCATGGTTATGG
CAGCACTGCATAATTCTCTTACTGTCATGCCATCCGTAAGATGCTTTTCTGTGACTGGTGAGTACTCAAC
CAAGTCATTCTGAGAATAGTGTATGCGGCGACCGAGTTGCTCTTGCCCGGCGTCAATACGGGATAATACC
GCGCCACATAGCAGAACTTTAAAAGTGCTCATCATTGGAAAACGTTCTTCGGGGCGAAAACTCTCAAGGA
TCTTACCGCTGTTGAGATCCAGTTCGATGTAACCCACTCGTGCACCCAACTGATCTTCAGCATCTTTTAC
TTTCACCAGCGTTTCTGGGTGAGCAAAAACAGGAAGGCAAAATGCCGCAAAAAAGGGAATAAGGGCGACA
CGGAAATGTTGAATACTCATACTCTTCCTTTTTCAATGACCGCTTTGGAAAAACAAAGACTGTATTTCCT
GGAAATTAATGTTTATTCAATAAACTGTGTATTCAGCTATATCACATAGTGGTGAGGCTGAAATGAGGCG
GGAAGAGGCGGTTGGGGCTTAATTATATCAATTTGGGTGGCCCCACAGCGCCTCCAAGGCGCCAGTCCTG
TTTTGACAAGTTGCCTCTGGAAGCCTCTACAATGCCTCTCTTCTTTTTCTCCAGAGTAAGCGGAGGCCAG
GGGCCCCCGGCCTCTGCTTAATACTAAAAAAAACAGCTGTTGTCATAGTAATGATTGGGTGGAAACATTC
CAGGCCTGGGTGGAGAGGCTTTTTGCTTCCTCTTGCAAAACCACACTGACATTCCAGGCCTGGGTGGAGA
GGCTTTTTGCTTCCTCTTGCAAAACCACACTGCCCTCTGGAGGGCAGTTGCCTAGCAACTAACTAAAAGA
GGATGTCGCACGGCCAGCTGCGGTCAGTTAGTCACTTCCTGCTTAACTGACTTGACATTTTCTATTTTAA
GAGTCGGGAGGAAAATTACTGTGTTGGAGGCCCTCCGCCATCTTCTGAAGCTGAATCGAATTAACTTGTT
TATTGCAGCTTATAATGGTTACAAATAAAGCAATAGCATCACAAATTTCACAAATAAAGCATTTTTTTCA
CTGCATTCTAGTTGTGGTTTGTCCAAACTCATCAATGTATCTTATCATGTCTGGATCTGATATCATCGTC
Features (pLannotate 1.2.2; 22 found; start..end, strand, type, name):
      1..380     +  enhancer       CMV enhancer: human cytomegalovirus immediate early enhancer
    383..658     +  promoter       chicken β-actin promoter: No description available
    659..1667    +  intron         chimeric intron: chimera between introns from chicken β-actin and rabbit β-globin
   1740..1805    +  CDS            3xFLAG: three tandem FLAG® epitope tags, followed by an enterokinase cleavage site
   1857..2267    +  CDS            avrXa10 (fragment): AVX10_XANOO - Experimental evidence at protein level: Swiss-Prot protein existence level 1. Avirulence protein. Induces the hypersensitive response (HR)in rice plants carrying the resistance gene Xa10. Activity depends on the presence of the core repeat domains; replacement with repeat domains from other proteins (AvrBs3 of X.euvesicatoria (AC P14727) or AvrXa7 of this organism) does not elicit the HR. Probably acts as a transcription factor in its host plant (rice) to induce plant resistance or disease. From Xanthomonas oryzae pv. oryzae.
   2301..2327    +  CDS            TetR (fragment): tetracycline resistance regulatory protein; tetR
   2420..2608    +  CDS            avrBs3 (fragment): AVRB3_XANEU - Experimental evidence at protein level: Swiss-Prot protein existence level 1. Avirulence protein. Acts as a transcription factor in C.annuum plants. In susceptible plants lacking the Bs3 resistance gene induces expression of a number of genes, including genes homologous to a family of auxin-induced genes, alpha-expansin genes, pectate lyase, anthocyanidin glucoside rhamnosyl transferase and at least one transcription factor, UPA20. Their expression leads to plant hypertrophy in mesophyll cells, probably mainly mediated by UPA20 (PubMed:17962565). In resistant plants induces the h
   2696..2941    +  CDS            ZNF720 (fragment): ZN720_HUMAN - Experimental evidence at protein level: Swiss-Prot protein existence level 1. From Homo sapiens (Human).
   2913..3137    +  polyA_signal   bGH poly(A) signal: bovine growth hormone polyadenylation signal
   3141..3157    +  promoter       SV40 promoter (fragment): SV40 enhancer and early promoter
   3208..3224    -  protein_bind   lac operator: The lac repressor binds to the lac operator to inhibit transcription in E. coli. This inhibition can be relieved by adding lactose or isopropyl-β-D-thiogalactopyranoside (IPTG). lac repressor encoded by lacI
   3232..3262    -  promoter       lac promoter: promoter for the E. coli lac operon
   3277..3298    -  protein_bind   CAP binding site: CAP binding activates transcription in the presence of cAMP. E. coli catabolite activator protein
   3311..3350    -  CDS            lacI (fragment): lac repressor; lacI; The lac repressor binds to the lac operator to inhibit transcription in E. coli. This inhibition can be relieved by adding lactose or isopropyl-β-D-thiogalactopyranoside (IPTG).
   3357..3379    +  promoter       SV40 promoter (fragment): SV40 enhancer and early promoter
   3403..3538    +  rep_origin     SV40 ori: SV40 origin of replication
   3558..3692    +  polyA_signal   SV40 poly(A) signal: SV40 polyadenylation signal
   3694..3748    -  CDS            lacI (fragment): lac repressor; lacI; The lac repressor binds to the lac operator to inhibit transcription in E. coli. This inhibition can be relieved by adding lactose or isopropyl-β-D-thiogalactopyranoside (IPTG).
   3931..4519    -  rep_origin     ori: high-copy-number ColE1/pMB1/pBR322/pUC origin of replication
   4690..5550    -  CDS            AmpR: β-lactamase; bla; confers resistance to ampicillin, carbenicillin, and related antibiotics
   5551..5567    -  promoter       AmpR promoter (fragment): bla
   6153..6287    +  polyA_signal   SV40 poly(A) signal: SV40 polyadenylation signal
