[The description below was written by a language model from this plasmid's Addgene catalogue record, the feature table of its GenBank file and pLannotate feature annotations shown in this document.]
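Description:
pTALE-STAR-KRAB-G is an empty mammalian expression destination vector for building TALE-KRAB transcriptional repressors, recorded as derived from the pCAG-GFP-IRES-puro backbone. It is maintained in E. coli through a high-copy ColE1/pUC-type origin and selected with ampicillin via the β-lactamase gene. The 6.3 kb annotated sequence shows no GFP, IRES or puromycin resistance features despite the backbone name, so no mammalian selection marker or reporter is evident from the table. An SV40 origin, short SV40 promoter fragments, SV40 poly(A) signals and remnants of lac regulatory sequence are also present as backbone elements.

The expression unit is driven by the CAG arrangement: CMV enhancer, chicken β-actin promoter and a chimeric β-actin/β-globin intron, which together give strong constitutive expression in mammalian cells. Downstream lies an N-terminal 3xFLAG tag for detection, followed by a fragment matching the Xanthomonas TAL effector AvrXa10 and, after a gap, a fragment matching AvrBs3. These most plausibly correspond to the N- and C-terminal TALE scaffold regions that flank the site where a custom DNA-binding repeat array is inserted. The short intervening stretch, which contains a small TetR-like match, is probably a placeholder or cloning region, although the record does not define it. A fragment annotated as human ZNF720 follows, most likely the KRAB repression domain implied by the name, and the unit ends with a bGH poly(A) signal.

The associated work describes TALE assembly by isothermal assembly. What the "G" suffix denotes is not stated. The separate GenBank record covers only 60 bp and has no annotated features.
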