Addgene plasmid #87541: pTALE-STAR-KRAB-G
Purpose: (Empty Backbone) Destination vector for TALE-KRAB construction
Depositing lab: Steve Pollard. Depositing organization: University of Edinburgh. Publication: STAR: a simple TAL effector assembly reaction using isothermal assembly. Gogolok S, Garcia-Diaz C, Pollard SM. Sci Rep. 2016 Sep 12;6:33209. doi: 10.1038/srep33209. PubMed 27615025.
Backbone
  Vector backbone: pCAG-GFP-IRES-puro
  Vector type: TALEN, Synthetic Biology ; TALE-TF (repressor)
Growth in bacteria
  Bacterial resistance: Ampicillin, 100 μg/mL
  Growth temperature: 37°C
  Growth strain: DH5alpha
  Copy number: High Copy
Gene/Insert
  Gene/Insert name: None
Terms and licenses: Academic/Nonprofit Terms; Industry Terms: Not Available to Industry
How to cite: pTALE-STAR-KRAB-G was a gift from Steve Pollard (Addgene plasmid # 87541 ; http://n2t.net/addgene:87541 ; RRID:Addgene_87541)
