LOCUS       Exported 60 bp ds-DNA linear SYN 18-JUL-2021
DEFINITION  Destination vector for TALE-KRAB construction.
ACCESSION   .
VERSION     .
KEYWORDS    pTALE-STAR-KRAB-G
SOURCE      synthetic DNA construct
  ORGANISM  synthetic DNA construct
REFERENCE   1 (bases 1 to 60)
  AUTHORS   Gogolok S, Garcia-Diaz C, Pollard SM
  TITLE     STAR: a simple TAL effector assembly reaction using isothermal
            assembly.
  JOURNAL   Sci Rep. 2016 Sep 12;6:33209. doi: 10.1038/srep33209.
  PUBMED    27615025
REFERENCE   2 (bases 1 to 60)
  AUTHORS   .
  TITLE     Direct Submission
  JOURNAL   Exported Jul 18, 2021 from SnapGene Server 1.1.58
            http://www.snapgene.com
FEATURES             Location/Qualifiers
     source          1..60
                     /organism="synthetic DNA construct"
                     /mol_type="other DNA"
ORIGIN
        1 cttacgccac aacaggtggt ggcgattgca tctaatcacg gcggacgccc tgccttggtg
//
