>Addgene plasmid #87541 | pTALE-STAR-KRAB-G | depositor partial sequence | sequence record 170751 | Functional TALE-KRAB domains incl. DBD insertion site
ATGGACTACAAAGACCATGACGGTGATTATAAAGATCATGACATCGATTACAAGGATGACGATGACAAGA
TGGCCCCCAAGAAGAAGAGGAAGGTGGGCATTCACCGCGGGGTACCTATGGTGGACTTGAGGACACTCGG
TTATTCGCAACAGCAACAGGAGAAAATCAAGCCTAAGGTCAGGAGCACCGTCGCGCAACACCACGAGGCG
CTTGTGGGGCATGGCTTCACTCATGCGCATATTGTCGCGCTTTCACAGCACCCTGCGGCGCTTGGGACGG
TGGCTGTCAAATACCAAGATATGATTGCGGCCCTGCCCGAAGCCACGCACGAGGCAATTGTAGGGGTCGG
TAAACAGTGGTCGGGAGCGCGAGCACTTGAGGCGCTGCTGACTGTGGCGGGTGAGCTTAGGGGGCCTCCG
CTCCAGCTCGACACCGGGCAGCTGCTGAAGATCGCGAAGAGAGGGGGAGTAACAGCGGTAGAGGCAGTGC
ACGCCTGGCGCAATGCGCTCACCGGGGCCCCCTTGAACCTGCAGGATACGTTTATCAGTGATAAAGTGTC
AAGCATGACAAAGTTGCAGCCGAATACAGTGGTATCCTGCAGGTGCTCTGTCAGGACCACGGGCTTACGC
CACAACAGGTGGTGGCGATTGCATCTAATCACGGCGGACGCCCTGCCTTGGTGTCCATCGTAGCCCAATT
GTCCAGGCCCGATCCCGCGTTGGCTGCGTTAACGAATGACCATCTGGTGGCGTTGGCATGTCTTGGTGGA
CGACCCGCGCTCGATGCAGTCAAAAAGGGTCTGCCTCATGCTCCCGCATTGATCAAAAGAACCAACCGGC
GGATTCCCGAGAGAACTTCCCATCGAGTCGCGGCTAGCCCCAAGAAGAAGAGAAAGGTGGAGGCCAGCGG
TTCCGGACAGTGGATGGACGCGAAATCACTTACGGCATGGTCGAGAACACTGGTTACGTTCAAGGACGTG
TTTGTGGACTTTACACGTGAGGAGTGGAAATTGCTGGATACTGCGCAACAAATTGTGTATCGAAATGTCA
TGCTTGAGAATTACAAGAACCTCGTCAGTCTCGGATACCAGTTGACGAAACCGGATGTGATCCTTAGGCT
CGAAAAGGGGGAAGAACCTTGGCTGGTATAA
