>Addgene plasmid #87541 | pTALE-STAR-KRAB-G | addgene partial sequence | sequence record 174799 | Addgene Partial NGS Result
GGGGGACGGCTGCCTTCGGGGGGGACGGGGCAGGGCGGGGTTCGGCTTCTGGCGTGTGACCGGCGGCTCT
AGAGCCTCTGCTAACCATGTTCATGCCTTCTTCTTTTTCCTACAGCTCCTGGGCAACGTGCTGGTTATTG
TGCTGTCTCATCATTTTGGCAAAGAATTCCTCGAGGCCGCCACCATGGACTACAAAGACCATGACGGTGA
TTATAAAGATCATGACATCGATTACAAGGATGACGATGACAAGATGGCCCCCAAGAAGAAGAGGAAGGTG
GGCATTCACCGCGGGGTACCTATGGTGGACTTGAGGACACTCGGTTATTCGCAACAGCAACAGGAGAAAA
TCAAGCCTAAGGTCAGGAGCACCGTCGCGCAACACCACGAGGCGCTTGTGGGGCATGGCTTCACTCATGC
GCATATTGTCGCGCTTTCACAGCACCCTGCGGCGCTTGGGACGGTGGCTGTCAAATACCAAGATATGATT
GCGGCCCTGCCCGAAGCCACGCACGAGGCAATTGTAGGGGTCGGTAAACAGTGGTCGGGAGCGCGAGCAC
TTGAGGCGCTGCTGACTGTGGCGGGTGAGCTTAGGGGGCCTCCGCTCCAGCTCGACACCGGGCAGCTGCT
GAAGATCGCGAAGAGAGGGGGAGTAACAGCGGTAGAGGCAGTGCACGCCTGGCGCAATGCGCTCACCGGG
GCCCCCTTGAACCTGCAGGATACGTTTATCAGTGATAAAGTGTCAAGCATGACAAAGTTGCAGCCGAATA
CAGTGGTATCCTGCAGGTGCTCTGTCAGGACCACGGGCTTACGCCACAACAGGTGGTGGCGATTGCATCT
AATCACGGCGGACGCCCTGCCTTGGTGTCCATCGTAGCCCAATTGTCCAGGCCCGATCCCGCGTTGGCTG
CGTTAACGAATGACCATCTGGTGGCGTTGGCATGTCTTGGTGGACGACCCGCGCTCGATGCAGTCAAAAA
GGGTCTGCCTCATGCTCCCGCATTGATCAAAAGAACCAACCGGCGGATTCCCGAGAGAACTTCCCATCGA
GTCGCGGCTAGCCCCAAGAAGAAGAGAAAGGTGGAGGCCAGCGGTTCCGGACAGTGGATGGACGCGAAAT
CACTTACGGCATGGTCGAGAACACTGGTTACGTTCAAGGACGTGTTTGTGGACTTTACACGTGAGGAGTG
GAAATTGCTGGATACTGCGCAACAAATTGTGTATCGAAATGTCATGCTTGAGAATTACAAGAACCTCGTC
AGTCTCGGATACCAGTTGACGAAACCGGATGTGATCCTTAGGCTCGAAAAGGGGGAAGAACCTTGGCTGG
TATAAAGCTGAGCTCGCTGATCAGCCTCGACTGTGCCTTCTAGTTGCCAGCCATCTGTTGTTTGCCCCTC
CCCCGTGCCTTCCTTGACCCTGGAAGGTGCCACTCCCACTGTCCTTTCCTAATAAAATGAGGAAATTGCA
TCGCATTGTCTGAGTAGGTGTCATTCTATTCTGGGGGGTGGGGTGGGGCAGGACAGCAAGGGGGAGGATT
GGGAAGACAATAGCAGGCATGCTGGGGATGCGGTGGGCTCTATGGCTTCTGAGGCGGAAAGAACCTGCAG
CCCAAGCTTGGCGTAATCATGGTCATAGCTGTTTCCTGTGTGAAATTGTTATCCGCTCACAATTCCACAC
AACATACGAGCCGGAAGCATAAAGTGTAAAGCCTGGGGTGCCTAATGAGTGAGCTAACTCACATTAATTG
CGTTGCGCTCACTGCCCGCTTTCCAGTCGGGAAACCTGTCGTGCCAGCGGATCCGCATCTCAATTAGTCA
GCAACCATAGTCCCGCCCCTAACTCCGCCCATCCCGCCCCTAACTCCGCCCAGTTCCGCCCATTCTCCGC
CCCATGGCTGACTAATTTTTTTTATTTATGCAGAGGCCGAGGCCGCCTCGGCCTCTGAGCTATTCCAGAA
GTAGTGAGGAGGCTTTTTTGGAGGCCTAGGCTTTTGCAAAAAGCTAACTTGTTTATTGCAGCTTATAATG
GTTACAAATAAAGCAATAGCATCACAAATTTCACAAATAAAGCATTTTTTTCACTGCATTCTAGTTGTGG
TTTGTCCAAACTCATCAATGTATCTTATCATGTCTGGATCCGCTGCATTAATGAATCGGCCAACGCGCGG
GGAGAGGCGGTTTGCGTATTGGGCGCTCTTCCGCTTCCTCGCTCACTGACTCGCTGCGCTCGGTCGTTCG
GCTGCGGCGAGCGGTATCAGCTCACTCAAAGGCGGTAATACGGTTATCCACAGAATCAGGGGATAACGCA
GGAAAGAACATGTGAGCAAAAGGCCAGCAAAAGGCCAGGAACCGTAAAAAGGCCGCGTTGCTGGCGTTTT
TCCATAGGCTCCGCCCCCCTGACGAGCATCACAAAAATCGACGCTCAAGTCAGAGGTGGCGAAACCCGAC
AGGACTATAAAGATACCAGGCGTTTCCCCCTGGAAGCTCCCTCGTGCGCTCTCCTGTTCCGACCCTGCCG
CTTACCGCATACCTGTCCGCCTTTCTCCCTTCGGGAAGCGTGGCGCTTTCTCATAGCTCACGCTGTAGGT
ATCTCAGTTCGGTGTAGGTCGTTCGCTCCAAGCTGGGCTGTGTGCACGAACCCCCCGTTCAGCCCGACCG
CTGCGCCTTATCCGGTAACTATCGTCTTGAGTCCAACCCGGTAAGACACGACTTATCGCCACTGGCAGCA
GCCACTGGTAACAGGATTAGCAGAGCGAGGTATGTAGGCGGTGCTACAGAGTTCTTGAAGTGGTGGCCTA
ACTACGGCTACACTAGAAGAACAGTATTTGGTATCTGCGCTCTGCTGAAGCCAGTTACCTTCGGAAAAAG
AGTTGGTAGCTCTTGATCCGGCAAACAAACCACCGCTGGTAGCGGTGGTTTTTTTGTTTGCAAGCAGCAG
ATTACGCGCAGAAAAAAAGGATCTCAAGAAGATCCTTTGATCTTTTCTACGGGGTCTGACGCTCAGTGGA
ACGAAAACTCACGTTAAGGGATTTTGGTCATGAGATTATCAAAAAGGATCTTCACCTAGATCCTTTTAAA
TTAAAAATGAAGTTTTAAATCAATCTAAAGTATATATGAGTAAACTTGGTCTGACAGTTACCAATGCTTA
ATCAGTGAGGCACCTATCTCAGCGATCTGTCTATTTCGTTCATCCATAGTTGCCTGACTCCCCGTCGTGT
AGATAACTACGATACGGGAGGGCTTACCATCTGGCCCCAGTGCTGCAATGATACCGCGAGACCCACGCTC
ACCGGCTCCAGATTTATCAGCAATAAACCAGCCAGCCGGAAGGGCCGAGCGCAGAAGTGGTCCTGCAACT
TTATCCGCCTCCATCCAGTCTATTAATTGTTGCCGGGAAGCTAGAGTAAGTAGTTCGCCAGTTAATAGTT
TGCGCAACGTTGTTGCCATTGCTACAGGCATCGTGGTGTCACGCTCGTCGTTTGGTATGGCTTCATTCAG
CTCCGGTTCCCAACGATCAAGGCGAGTTACATGATCCCCCATGTTGTGCAAAAAAGCGGTTAGCTCCTTC
GGTCCTCCGATCGTTGTCAGAAGTAAGTTGGCCGCAGTGTTATCACTCATGGTTATGGCAGCACTGCATA
ATTCTCTTACTGTCATGCCATCCGTAAGATGCTTTTCTGTGACTGGTGAGTACTCAACCAAGTCATTCTG
AGAATAGTGTATGCGGCGACCGAGTTGCTCTTGCCCGGCGTCAATACGGGATAATACCGCGCCACATAGC
AGAACTTTAAAAGTGCTCATCATTGGAAAACGTTCTTCGGGGCGAAAACTCTCAAGGATCTTACCGCTGT
TGAGATCCAGTTCGATGTAACCCACTCGTGCACCCAACTGATCTTCAGCATCTTTTACTTTCACCAGCGT
TTCTGGGTGAGCAAAAACAGGAAGGCAAAATGCCGCAAAAAAGGGAATAAGGGCGACACGGAAATGTTGA
ATACTCATACTCTTCCTTTTTCAATGACCGCTTTGGAAAAACAAAGACTGTATTTCCTGGAAATTAATGT
TTATTCAATAAACTGTGTATTCAGCTATATTCACATAGTGGTGAGGCTGAAATGAGGCGGGAAGAGGCGG
TTGGGGCTTAATTATATCAATTTGGGTGGCCCCACAGCGCCTCCAAGGCGCCAGTCCTGTTTTGACAAGT
TGCCTCTGGAAGCCTCTCTTCTTTTTCTCCAGAGTAAGCGGAGGCCAGGGGCCCCCGGCCTCTGCTTAAT
ACTAAAAAAAACAGCTGTTGTCATAGTAATGATTGGGTGGAAACATTCCAGGCCTGGGTGGAGAGGCTTT
TTGCTTCCTCTTGCAAAACCACACTGACATTCCAGGCCTGGGTGGAGAGGCTTTTTGCTTCCTCTTGCAA
AACCACACTGCCCTCTGGAGGGCAGTTGCCTAGCAACTAATTAAAAGAGGATGTCGCACGGCCAGCTGCG
GTCAGTTAGTCACTTCCTGCTTAACTGACTTGACATTTTCTATTTTAAGAGTCGGGAGGAAAATTACTGT
GTTGGAGGCCCTCCGCCATCTTCTGAAGCTGAATCGAATTAACTTGTTTATTGCAGCTTATAATGGTTAC
AAATAAAGCAATAGCATCACAAATTTCACAAATAAAGCATTTTTTTCACTGCATTCTAGTTGTGGTTTGT
CCAAACTCATCAATGTATCTTATCATGTCTGGATCTGATATCATCGTC
